>Addgene plasmid #80177 | non-targeting control gRNA (BRDN0001148129) | depositor full sequence | sequence record 150832 | Full Sequence
CCCGGGTGCAAAGATGGATAAAGTTTTAAACAGAGAGGAATCTTTGCAGCTAATGGACCTTCTAGGTCTT
GAAAGGAGTGGGAATTGGCTCCGGTGCCCGTCAGTGGGCAGAGCGCACATCGCCCACAGTCCCCGAGAAG
TTGGGGGGAGGGGTCGGCAATTGATCCGGTGCCTAGAGAAGGTGGCGCGGGGTAAACTGGGAAAGTGATG
TCGTGTACTGGCTCCGCCTTTTTCCCGAGGGTGGGGGAGAACCGTATATAAGTGCAGTAGTCGCCGTGAA
CGTTCTTTTTCGCAACGGGTTTGCCGCCAGAACACAGGTAAGTGCCGTGTGTGGTTCCCGCGGGCCTGGC
CTCTTTACGGGTTATGGCCCTTGCGTGCCTTGAATTACTTCCACCTGGCTGCAGTACGTGATTCTTGATC
CCGAGCTTCGGGTTGGAAGTGGGTGGGAGAGTTCGAGGCCTTGCGCTTAAGGAGCCCCTTCGCCTCGTGC
TTGAGTTGAGGCCTGGCCTGGGCGCTGGGGCCGCCGCGTGCGAATCTGGTGGCACCTTCGCGCCTGTCTC
GCTGCTTTCGATAAGTCTCTAGCCATTTAAAATTTTTGATGACCTGCTGCGACGCTTTTTTTCTGGCAAG
ATAGTCTTGTAAATGCGGGCCAAGATCTGCACACTGGTATTTCGGTTTTTGGGGCCGCGGGCGGCGACGG
GGCCCGTGCGTCCCAGCGCACATGTTCGGCGAGGCGGGGCCTGCGAGCGCGGCCACCGAGAATCGGACGG
GGGTAGTCTCAAGCTGGCCGGCCTGCTCTGGTGCCTGGCCTCGCGCCGCCGTGTATCGCCCCGCCCTGGG
CGGCAAGGCTGGCCCGGTCGGCACCAGTTGCGTGAGCGGAAAGATGGCCGCTTCCCGGCCCTGCTGCAGG
GAGCTCAAAATGGAGGACGCGGCGCTCGGGAGAGCGGGCGGGTGAGTCACCCACACAAAGGAAAAGGGCC
TTTCCGTCCTCAGCCGTCGCTTCATGTGACTCCACGGAGTACCGGGCGCCGTCCAGGCACCTCGATTAGT
TCTCGAGCTTTTGGAGTACGTCGTCTTTAGGTTGGGGGGAGGGGTTTTATGCGATGGAGTTTCCCCACAC
TGAGTGGGTGGAGACTGAAGTTAGGCCAGCTTGGCACTTGATGTAATTCTCCTTGGAATTTGCCCTTTTT
GAGTTTGGATCTTGGTTCATTCTCAAGCCTCAGACAGTGGTTCAAAGTTTTTTTCTTCCATTTCAGGTGT
CGTGACGTACGGCCACCATGACCGAGTACAAGCCCACGGTGCGCCTCGCCACCCGCGACGACGTCCCCAG
GGCCGTACGCACCCTCGCCGCCGCGTTCGCCGACTACCCCGCCACGCGCCACACCGTCGATCCGGACCGC
CACATCGAGCGGGTCACCGAGCTGCAAGAACTCTTCCTCACGCGCGTCGGGCTCGACATCGGCAAGGTGT
GGGTCGCGGACGACGGCGCCGCCGTGGCGGTCTGGACCACGCCGGAGAGCGTCGAAGCGGGGGCGGTGTT
CGCCGAGATCGGCCCGCGCATGGCCGAGTTGAGCGGTTCCCGGCTGGCCGCGCAGCAACAGATGGAAGGC
CTCCTGGCGCCGCACCGGCCCAAGGAGCCCGCGTGGTTCCTGGCCACCGTCGGAGTCTCGCCCGACCACC
AGGGCAAGGGTCTGGGCAGCGCCGTCGTGCTCCCCGGAGTGGAGGCGGCCGAGCGCGCCGGGGTGCCCGC
CTTCCTGGAGACCTCCGCGCCCCGCAACCTCCCCTTCTACGAGCGGCTCGGCTTCACCGTCACCGCCGAC
GTCGAGGTGCCCGAAGGACCGCGCACCTGGTGCATGACCCGCAAGCCCGGTGCCTGAACGCGTTAAGTCG
ACAATCAACCTCTGGATTACAAAATTTGTGAAAGATTGACTGGTATTCTTAACTATGTTGCTCCTTTTAC
GCTATGTGGATACGCTGCTTTAATGCCTTTGTATCATGCTATTGCTTCCCGTATGGCTTTCATTTTCTCC
TCCTTGTATAAATCCTGGTTGCTGTCTCTTTATGAGGAGTTGTGGCCCGTTGTCAGGCAACGTGGCGTGG
TGTGCACTGTGTTTGCTGACGCAACCCCCACTGGTTGGGGCATTGCCACCACCTGTCAGCTCCTTTCCGG
GACTTTCGCTTTCCCCCTCCCTATTGCCACGGCGGAACTCATCGCCGCCTGCCTTGCCCGCTGCTGGACA
GGGGCTCGGCTGTTGGGCACTGACAATTCCGTGGTGTTGTCGGGGAAATCATCGTCCTTTCCTTGGCTGC
TCGCCTGTGTTGCCACCTGGATTCTGCGCGGGACGTCCTTCTGCTACGTCCCTTCGGCCCTCAATCCAGC
GGACCTTCCTTCCCGCGGCCTGCTGCCGGCTCTGCGGCCTCTTCCGCGTCTTCGCCTTCGCCCTCAGACG
AGTCGGATCTCCCTTTGGGCCGCCTCCCCGCGTCGACTTTAAGACCAATGACTTACAAGGCAGCTGTAGA
TCTTAGCCACTTTTTAAAAGAAAAGGGGGGACTGGAAGGGCTAATTCACTCCCAACGAAGACAAGATCTG
CTTTTTGCTTGTACTGGGTCTCTCTGGTTAGACCAGATCTGAGCCTGGGAGCTCTCTGGCTAACTAGGGA
ACCCACTGCTTAAGCCTCAATAAAGCTTGCCTTGAGTGCTTCAAGTAGTGTGTGCCCGTCTGTTGTGTGA
CTCTGGTAACTAGAGATCCCTCAGACCCTTTTAGTCAGTGTGGAAAATCTCTAGCAGTACGTATAGTAGT
TCATGTCATCTTATTATTCAGTATTTATAACTTGCAAAGAAATGAATATCAGAGAGTGAGAGGAACTTGT
TTATTGCAGCTTATAATGGTTACAAATAAAGCAATAGCATCACAAATTTCACAAATAAAGCATTTTTTTC
ACTGCATTCTAGTTGTGGTTTGTCCAAACTCATCAATGTATCTTATCATGTCTGGCTCTAGCTATCCCGC
CCCTAACTCCGCCCATCCCGCCCCTAACTCCGCCCAGTTCCGCCCATTCTCCGCCCCATGGCTGACTAAT
TTTTTTTATTTATGCAGAGGCCGAGGCCGCCTCGGCCTCTGAGCTATTCCAGAAGTAGTGAGGAGGCTTT
TTTGGAGGCCTAGGGACGTACCCAATTCGCCCTATAGTGAGTCGTATTACGCGCGCTCACTGGCCGTCGT
TTTACAACGTCGTGACTGGGAAAACCCTGGCGTTACCCAACTTAATCGCCTTGCAGCACATCCCCCTTTC
GCCAGCTGGCGTAATAGCGAAGAGGCCCGCACCGATCGCCCTTCCCAACAGTTGCGCAGCCTGAATGGCG
AATGGG
[124 nt withheld, positions 3367-3490]
C
[91 nt withheld, positions 3492-3582]
A
[49 nt withheld, positions 3584-3632]
CCTTTGACGTTGGAGTCCACGTTCTTT
[37 nt withheld, positions 3660-3696]
ACCCTATCTCGGTCTATTCTTTTGATTTATAAGGGATTTTGCCGATTTCGGCCTATTGGTTAAAAAATGA
GCTGATTTAACAAAAATTTAACGCGAATTTTAACAAAATATTAACGCTTACAATTTAGGTGGCACTTTTC
GGGGAAATGTGCGCGGAACCCCTATTTGTTTATTTTTCTAAATACATTCAAATATGTATCCGCTCATGAG
ACAATAACCCTGATAAATGCTTCAATAATATTGAAAAAGGAAGAGTATGAGTATTCAACATTTCCGTGTC
GCCCTTATTCCCTTTTTTGCGGCATTTTGCCTTCCTGTTTTTGCTCACCCAGAAACGCTGGTGAAAGTAA
AAGATGCTGAAGATCAGTTGGGTGCACGAGTGGGTTACATCGAACTGGATCTCAACAGCGGTAAGATCCT
TGAGAGTTTTCGCCCCGAAGAACGTTTTCCAATGATGAGCACTTTTAAAGTTCTGCTATGTGGCGCGGTA
TTATCCCGTATTGACGCCGGGCAAGAGCAACTCGGTCGCCGCATACACTATTCTCAGAATGACTTGGTTG
AGTACTCACCAGTCACAGAAAAGCATCTTACGGATGGCATGACAGTAAGAGAATTATGCAGTGCTGCCAT
AACCATGAGTGATAACACTGCGGCCAACTTACTTCTGACAACGATCGGAGGACCGAAGGAGCTAACCGCT
TTTTTGCACAACATGGGGGATCATGTAACTCGCCTTGATCGTTGGGAACCGGAGCTGAATGAAGCCATAC
CAAACGACGAGCGTGACACCACGATGCCTGTAGCAATGGCAACAACGTTGCGCAAACTATTAACTGGCGA
ACTACTTACTCTAGCTTCCCGGCAACAATTAATAGACTGGATGGAGGCGGATAAAGTTGCAGGACCACTT
CTGCGCTCGGCCCTTCCGGCTGGCTGGTTTATTGCTGATAAATCTGGAGCCGGTGAGCGTGGGTCTCGCG
GTATCATTGCAGCACTGGGGCCAGATGGTAAGCCCTCCCGTATCGTAGTTATCTACACGACGGGGAGTCA
GGCAACTATGGATGAACGAAATAGACAGATCGCTGAGATAGGTGCCTCACTGATTAAGCATTGGTAACTG
TCAGACCAAGTTTACTCATATATACTTTAGATTGATTTAAAACTTCATTTTTAATTTAAAAGGATCTAGG
TGAAGATCCTTTTTGATAATCTCATGACCAAAATCCCTTAACGTGAGTTTTCGTTCCACTGAGCGTCAGA
CCCCGTAGAAAAGATCAAAGGATCTTCTTGAGATCCTTTTTTTCTGCGCGTAATCTGCTGCTTGCAAACA
AAAAAACCACCGCTACCAGCGGTGGTTTGTTTGCCGGATCAAGAGCTACCAACTCTTTTTCCGAAGGTAA
CTGGCTTCAGCAGAGCGCAGATACCAAATACTGTTCTTCTAGTGTAGCCGTAGTTAGGCCACCACTTCAA
GAACTCTGTAGCACCGCCTACATACCTCGCTCTGCTAATCCTGTTACCAGTGGCTGCTGCCAGTGGCGAT
AAGTCGTGTCTTACCGGGTTGGACTCAAGACGATAGTTACCGGATAAGGCGCAGCGGTCGGGCTGAACGG
GGGGTTCGTGCACACAGCCCAGCTTGGAGCGAACGACCTACACCGAACTGAGATACCTACAGCGTGAGCT
ATGAGAAAGCGCCACGCTTCCCGAAGGGAGAAAGGCGGACAGGTATCCGGTAAGCGGCAGGGTCGGAACA
GGAGAGCGCACGAGGGAGCTTCCAGGGGGAAACGCCTGGTATCTTTATAGTCCTGTCGGGTTTCGCCACC
TCTGACTTGAGCGTCGATTTTTGTGATGCTCGTCAGGGGGGCGGAGCCTATGGAAAAACGCCAGCAACGC
GGCCTTTTTACGGTTCCTGGCCTTTTGCTGGCCTTTTGCTCACATGTTCTTTCCTGCGTTATCCCCTGAT
TCTGTGGATAACCGTATTACCGCCTTTGAGTGAGCTGATACCGCTCGCCGCAGCCGAACGACCGAGCGCA
GCGAGTCAGTGAGCGAGGAAGCGGAAGAGCGCCCAATACGCAAACCGCCTCTCCCCGCGCGTTGGCCGAT
TCATTAATGCAGCTGGCACGACAGGTTTCCCGACTGGAAAGCGGGCAGTGAGCGCAACGCAATTAATGTG
AGTTAGCTCACTCATTAGGCACCCCAGGCTTTACACTTTATGCTTCCGGCTCGTATGTTGTGTGGAATTG
TGAGCGGATAACAATTTCACACAGGAAACAGCTATGACCATGATTACGCCAAGCGCGCAATTAACCCTCA
CTAAAGGGAACAAAAGCTGGAGCTGCAAGCTTAATGTAGTCTTATGCAATACTCTTGTAGTCTTGCAACA
TGGTAACGATGAGTTAGCAACATGCCTTACAAGGAGAGAAAAAGCACCGTGCATGCCGATTGGTGGAAGT
AAGGTGGTACGATCGTGCCTTATTAGGAAGGCAACAGACGGGTCTGACATGGATTGGACGAACCACTGAA
TTGCCGCATTGCAGAGATATTGTATTTAAGTGCCTAGCTCGATACATAAACGGGTCTCTCTGGTTAGACC
AGATCTGAGCCTGGGAGCTCTCTGGCTAACTAGGGAACCCACTGCTTAAGCCTCAATAAAGCTTGCCTTG
AGTGCTTCAAGTAGTGTGTGCCCGTCTGTTGTGTGACTCTGGTAACTAGAGATCCCTCAGACCCTTTTAG
TCAGTGTGGAAAATCTCTAGCAGTGGCGCCCGAACAGGGACTTGAAAGCGAAAGGGAAACCAGAGGAGCT
CTCTCGACGCAGGACTCGGCTTGCTGAAGCGCGCACGGCAAGAGGCGAGGGGCGGCGACTGGTGAGTACG
CCAAAAATTTTGACTAGCGGAGGCTAGAAGGAGAGAGATGGGTGCGAGAGCGTCAGTATTAAGCGGGGGA
GAATTAGATCGCGATGGGAAAAAATTCGGTTAAGGCCAGGGGGAAAGAAAAAATATAAATTAAAACATAT
AGTATGGGCAAGCAGGGAGCTAGAACGATTCGCAGTTAATCCTGGCCTGTTAGAAACATCAGAAGGCTGT
AGACAAATACTGGGACAGCTACAACCATCCCTTCAGACAGGATCAGAAGAACTTAGATCATTATATAATA
CAGTAGCAACCCTCTATTGTGTGCATCAAAGGATAGAGATAAAAGACACCAAGGAAGCTTTAGACAAGAT
AGAGGAAGAGCAAAACAAAAGTAAGACCACCGCACAGCAAGCGGCCGCTGATCTTCAGACCTGGAGGAGG
AGATATGAGGGACAATTGGAGAAGTGAATTATATAAATATAAAGTAGTAAAAATTGAACCATTAGGAGTA
GCACCCACCAAGGCAAAGAGAAGAGTGGTGCAGAGAGAAAAAAGAGCAGTGGGAATAGGAGCTTTGTTCC
TTGGGTTCTTGGGAGCAGCAGGAAGCACTATGGGCGCAGCGTCAATGACGCTGACGGTACAGGCCAGACA
ATTATTGTCTGGTATAGTGCAGCAGCAGAACAATTTGCTGAGGGCTATTGAGGCGCAACAGCATCTGTTG
CAACTCACAGTCTGGGGCATCAAGCAGCTCCAGGCAAGAATCCTGGCTGTGGAAAGATACCTAAAGGATC
AACAGCTCCTGGGGATTTGGGGTTGCTCTGGAAAACTCATTTGCACCACTGCTGTGCCTTGGAATGCTAG
TTGGAGTAATAAATCTCTGGAACAGATTTGGAATCACACGACCTGGATGGAGTGGGACAGAGAAATTAAC
AATTACACAAGCTTAATACACTCCTTAATTGAAGAATCGCAAAACCAGCAAGAAAAGAATGAACAAGAAT
TATTGGAATTAGATAAATGGGCAAGTTTGTGGAATTGGTTTAACATAACAAATTGGCTGTGGTATATAAA
ATTATTCATAATGATAGTAGGAGGCTTGGTAGGTTTAAGAATAGTTTTTGCTGTACTTTCTATAGTGAAT
AGAGTTAGGCAGGGATATTCACCATTATCGTTTCAGACCCACCTCCCAACCCCGAGGGGACCCAGAGAGG
GCCTATTTCCCATGATTCCTTCATATTTGCATATACGATACAAGGCTGTTAGAGAGATAATTAGAATTAA
TTTGACTGTAAACACAAAGATATTAGTACAAAATACGTGACGTAGAAAGTAATAATTTCTTGGGTAGTTT
GCAGTTTTAAAATTATGTTTTAAAATGGACTATCATATGCTTACCGTAACTTGAAAGTATTTCGATTTCT
TGGCTTTATATATCTTGTGGAAAGGACGAAACACCGAATCGACTCGAACTTCGTGTGTTTTAGAGCTAGA
AATAGCAAGTTAAAATAAGGCTAGTCCGTTATCAACTTGAAAAAGTGGCACCGAGTCGGTGCTTTTTTAA
GCTTGGCGTAACTAGATCTTGAGACAAATGGCAGTATTCATCCACAATTTTAAAAGAAAAGGGGGGATTG
GGGGGTACAGTGCAGGGGAAAGAATAGTAGACATAATAGCAACAGACATACAAACTAAAGAATTACAAAA
ACAAATTACAAAAATTCAAAATTTTCGGGTTTATTACAGGGACAGCAGAGATCCACTTTGGCGCCGGCTC
GAGGGGG
Features (pLannotate 1.2.2; 29 found; start..end, strand, type, name):
     14..80      +  CDS            small t antigen (fragment): SV40 (simian virus 40) small t antigen
    106..317     +  promoter       EF-1α core promoter: core promoter for human elongation factor EF-1α
    318..1256    +  intron         EF-1α intron A: intron upstream of the start codon of human EF-1α
   1278..1877    +  CDS            PuroR (fragment): puromycin N-acetyltransferase; pac from Streptomyces; confers resistance to puromycin
   1893..2481    +  misc_feature   WPRE: woodchuck hepatitis virus posttranscriptional regulatory element
   2532..2551    +  misc_feature   cPPT/CTS (fragment): central polypurine tract and central termination sequence of HIV-1
   2553..2786    +  LTR            3' LTR (ΔU3): self-inactivating 3' long terminal repeat (LTR) from HIV-1
   2864..2985    +  polyA_signal   SV40 poly(A) signal: SV40 polyadenylation signal
   3025..3160    +  rep_origin     SV40 ori: SV40 origin of replication
   3181..3199    -  promoter       T7 promoter: promoter for bacteriophage T7 RNA polymerase
   3207..3362    +  CDS            lacZα (fragment): LacZα fragment of β-galactosidase; lacZ fragment
   3367..3795    +  rep_origin     f1 ori (sequence partly withheld): f1 bacteriophage origin of replication; arrow indicates direction of (+) strand synthesis
   3848..3952    +  promoter       AmpR promoter: bla
   3953..4813    +  CDS            AmpR: β-lactamase; bla; confers resistance to ampicillin, carbenicillin, and related antibiotics
   4984..5572    +  rep_origin     ori: high-copy-number ColE1/pMB1/pBR322/pUC origin of replication
   5755..5847    +  CDS            lacI (fragment): lac repressor; lacI; The lac repressor binds to the lac operator to inhibit transcription in E. coli. This inhibition can be relieved by adding lactose or isopropyl-β-D-thiogalactopyranoside (IPTG).
   5860..5881    +  protein_bind   CAP binding site: CAP binding activates transcription in the presence of cAMP. E. coli catabolite activator protein
   5896..5926    +  promoter       lac promoter: promoter for the E. coli lac operon
   5934..5950    +  protein_bind   lac operator: The lac repressor binds to the lac operator to inhibit transcription in E. coli. This inhibition can be relieved by adding lactose or isopropyl-β-D-thiogalactopyranoside (IPTG). lac repressor encoded by lacI
   5995..6013    +  promoter       T3 promoter: promoter for bacteriophage T3 RNA polymerase
   6041..6267    +  promoter       RSV promoter: Rous sarcoma virus enhancer/promoter
   6268..6448    +  LTR            5' LTR (truncated): truncated 5' long terminal repeat (LTR) from HIV-1
   6495..6620    +  misc_feature   HIV-1 Ψ: packaging signal of human immunodeficiency virus type 1
   6604..6967    +  CDS            HIV-1 gag (fragment): gag protein from human immunodeficiency virus 1; gag
   7113..7346    +  misc_feature   RRE: The Rev response element (RRE) of HIV-1 allows for Rev-dependent mRNA export from the nucleus to the cytoplasm.
   7723..7749    +  CDS            Rev (fragment): human immunodeficiency virus 1 (HIV-1) Rev protein; rev; enhances nuclear export of unspliced and incompletely spliced viral mRNAs
   7753..7993    +  promoter       U6 promoter: RNA polymerase III promoter for human U6 snRNA
   8023..8098    +  misc_RNA       gRNA scaffold: guide RNA scaffold for the Streptococcus pyogenes CRISPR/Cas9 system
   8154..8271    +  misc_feature   cPPT/CTS: central polypurine tract and central termination sequence of HIV-1
