[The description below was written by a language model from this plasmid's Addgene catalogue record and pLannotate feature annotations shown in this document.]
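Description:
Non-targeting control gRNA (BRDN0001148129) is a third-generation lentiviral guide RNA plasmid built on the lentiGuide-Puro backbone, intended for CRISPR-Cas9 experiments in mammalian cells. It is maintained in E. coli as a high-copy plasmid through a ColE1/pUC-type origin and an ampicillin resistance gene. The backbone also carries an f1 origin, an SV40 origin and poly(A) signal, and remnants of lac and phage-promoter cloning elements.

The lentiviral cassette is transcribed from a chimeric RSV promoter fused to a truncated HIV-1 5' LTR, which makes genomic RNA production Tat-independent, as is typical of third-generation systems. It contains the Ψ packaging signal with a partial gag sequence, the Rev response element for nuclear export of the unspliced genome, and a cPPT/CTS. It ends in a ΔU3 self-inactivating 3' LTR, so the integrated provirus lacks LTR promoter activity.

Within this frame there are two expression units. A human U6 RNA polymerase III promoter drives a 20-nt spacer joined to the Streptococcus pyogenes Cas9 gRNA scaffold. Separately, an EF-1α core promoter with its intron A drives puromycin N-acetyltransferase, followed by a WPRE to enhance transcript expression, which allows puromycin selection of transduced cells. The plasmid encodes no Cas9, so the nuclease must be supplied separately, for example by a Cas9-expressing cell line.

The guide is catalogued as non-targeting with respect to the human genome. This makes the construct a negative control alongside gene-targeting guides in the same backbone, accounting for effects of transduction, selection and guide/Cas9 expression that are independent of cutting at a specific locus.
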