Addgene plasmid #80177: non-targeting control gRNA (BRDN0001148129)
Purpose: 3rd generation lentiviral gRNA plasmid, non-targeting control gRNA
Depositing lab: John Doench & David Root. Depositing organization: Broad Institute. Publication: Optimized sgRNA design to maximize activity and minimize off-target effects of CRISPR-Cas9. Doench JG, Fusi N, Sullender M, Hegde M, Vaimberg EW, Donovan KF, Smith I, Tothova Z, Wilen C, Orchard R, Virgin HW, Listgarten J, Root DE. Nat Biotechnol. 2016 Jan 18. doi: 10.1038/nbt.3437. PubMed 26780180.
Backbone
  Vector backbone: lentiGuide-Puro
  Backbone manufacturer: Zhang Lab (Addgene plasmid # 52963)
  Vector type: Mammalian Expression, Lentiviral, CRISPR
  Selectable markers: Puromycin
Growth in bacteria
  Bacterial resistance: Ampicillin, 100 μg/mL
  Growth temperature: 37°C
  Growth strain: DH5alpha
  Copy number: High Copy
Gene/Insert
  Gene/Insert name: Non-targeting control gRNA
  gRNA/shRNA sequence: AATCGACTCGAACTTCGTGT
  Species: H. sapiens (human)
  Promoter: hU6
  Cloning method: Unknown
  Sequencing primers: 5′ U6-F; 3′ pS2-R
Terms and licenses: Academic/Nonprofit Terms; Industry Terms: Not Available to Industry
How to cite: non-targeting control gRNA (BRDN0001148129) was a gift from John Doench & David Root (Addgene plasmid # 80177 ; http://n2t.net/addgene:80177 ; RRID:Addgene_80177)
