>Addgene plasmid #80177 | non-targeting control gRNA (BRDN0001148129) | depositor partial sequence | sequence record 150833 | Target Sequence
AATCGACTCGAACTTCGTGT
