>Addgene plasmid #80177 | non-targeting control gRNA (BRDN0001148129) | addgene partial sequence | sequence record 189084 | hU6-F
AGAAAGTAATAATTTCTTGGGTAGTTTGCAGTTTTAAAATTATGTTTTAAAATGGACTATCATATGCTTA
CCGTAACTTGAAAGTATTTCGATTTCTTGGCTTTATATATCTTGTGGAAAGGACGAAACACCGAATCGAC
TCGAACTTCGTGTGTTTTAGAGCTAGAAATAGCAAGTTAAAATAAGGCTAGTCCGTTATCAACTTGAAAA
AGTGGCACCGAGTCGGTGCTTTTTTAAGCTTGGCGTAACTAGATCTTGAGACAAATGGCAGTATTCATCC
ACAATTTTAAAAGAAAAGGGGGGATTGGGGGGTACAGTGCAGGGGAAAGAATAGTAGACATAATAGCAAC
AGACATACAAACTAAAGAATTACAAAAACAAATTACAAAAATTCAAAATTTTCGGGTTTATTACAGGGAC
AGCAGAGATCCACTTTGGCGCCGGCTCGAGGGGGCCCGGGTGCAAAGATGGATAAAGTTTTAAACAGAGA
GGAATCTTTGCAGCTAATGGACCTTCTAGGTCTTGAAAGGAGTGGGAATTGGCTCCGGTGCCCGTCAGTG
GGCAGAGCGC
